Addgene plasmid #167862: NAX_CAGGS_CAS9_mcherry
Purpose: PiggyBac compatible plasmid expressing spCas9
Depositing lab: Alejandro Chavez & Nan Cher Yeo. Depositing organization: Columbia University. Publication: Generation and application of a versatile CRISPR toolkit for mammalian cell engineering. Nghi Dang , Alissa Lance-Byrne, Angela Tung, Xiaoge Guo, Ryan J Cecchi, Joanna Buchthal, Alejandro Chavez, Nan Cher Yeo. Synthetic Biology, Volume 6, Issue 1, 2021 10.1093/synbio/ysab033.
Backbone
  Vector backbone: pB-CAGGS
  Vector type: CRISPR
  Selectable markers: mCherry
Growth in bacteria
  Bacterial resistance: Ampicillin, 100 μg/mL
  Growth temperature: 30°C
  Growth strain: NEB Stable
  Copy number: High Copy
Gene/Insert
  Gene/Insert name: Cas9
  Species: Synthetic
  Cloning method: Gibson Cloning
Terms and licenses: Academic/Nonprofit Terms; Industry Terms: Not Available to Industry
How to cite: NAX_CAGGS_CAS9_mcherry was a gift from Alejandro Chavez & Nan Cher Yeo (Addgene plasmid # 167862 ; http://n2t.net/addgene:167862 ; RRID:Addgene_167862)
