[The description below was written by a language model from this plasmid's Addgene catalogue record and pLannotate feature annotations shown in this document.]
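Description:
NAX_CAGGS_CAS9_mcherry is an 11.6 kb mammalian CRISPR expression plasmid built on the pB-CAGGS backbone and described as piggyBac-compatible, meaning the expression cargo is intended to be mobilised into the host genome by piggyBac transposase supplied in trans. The automated feature table does not annotate the transposon terminal repeats, so their positions cannot be read from the record. The unannotated stretches and short lambda phage "B" fragments flanking the cargo may reflect backbone sequence the annotation tool did not recognise. In bacteria the plasmid is maintained through a high-copy ColE1/pUC-type origin and selected with ampicillin via the bla gene. An f1 origin and remnants of a lac promoter/operator, lacZα and lacI region are also present as cloning-vector leftovers.

The payload consists of two independent mammalian transcription units in the same orientation. The first uses the CAGGS promoter (CMV immediate-early enhancer, chicken β-actin promoter and a chimeric β-actin/β-globin intron, spanning the numbering origin of the circular sequence) to drive strong, broadly active expression of Streptococcus pyogenes Cas9, terminated by an HSV thymidine kinase polyadenylation signal. The record lists the insert as synthetic, and no tags or localisation signals are annotated. Downstream, an EF-1α core promoter drives mCherry with an SV40 poly(A) signal. mCherry is listed as the selectable marker, so cells carrying the construct can be identified or sorted by red fluorescence rather than by drug selection. No guide RNA cassette is annotated, so guides must be supplied separately. The plasmid belongs to a CRISPR toolkit for mammalian cell engineering and is suited to generating cell lines with stable Cas9 expression.
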