Features (pLannotate 1.2.2; 25 found; start..end, strand, type, name):
      1..22      +  promoter       chicken β-actin promoter (fragment): No description available
    159..180     +  promoter       chicken β-actin promoter (fragment): No description available
    191..613     +  intron         chimeric intron (fragment): chimera between introns from chicken β-actin and rabbit β-globin
    715..4818    +  CDS            cas9: CAS9_STRP1 - Also known as csn1 From Streptococcus pyogenes serotype M1.
   4950..4998    +  polyA_signal   HSV TK poly(A) signal: herpes simplex virus thymidine kinase polyadenylation signal (Cole and Stacy, 1985)
   5230..5441    +  promoter       EF-1α core promoter: core promoter for human elongation factor EF-1α
   5456..6139    +  CDS            mCherry: monomeric derivative of DsRed fluorescent protein (Shaner et al., 2004) mammalian codon-optimized
   6144..6265    +  polyA_signal   SV40 poly(A) signal: SV40 polyadenylation signal
   6283..6375    +  ncRNA          G-CSF SLDE: Accession: RF00183 - G-CSF factor stem-loop destabilising element (SLDE)
   7072..7539    +  CDS            B (fragment): PORTL_LAMBD - Experimental evidence at protein level: Swiss-Prot protein existence level 1. Forms the portal vertex of the capsid (PubMed:6228056, PubMed:6232391). This portal plays critical roles in head assembly, genome packaging, neck/tail attachment, and genome ejection (Probable). The portal protein multimerizes as a single ring-shaped homododecamer arranged around a central channel (PubMed:6232391). Binds to the terminase subunits to form the packaging machine (PubMed:7799432). From Escherichia phage lambda (Bacteriophage lambda).
   7575..7597    -  protein_bind   lac operator (fragment): The lac repressor binds to the lac operator to inhibit transcription in E. coli. This inhibition can be relieved by adding lactose or isopropyl-β-D-thiogalactopyranoside (IPTG). lac repressor encoded by lacI
   7601..7631    -  promoter       lac promoter: promoter for the E. coli lac operon
   7646..7667    -  protein_bind   CAP binding site: CAP binding activates transcription in the presence of cAMP. E. coli catabolite activator protein
   7680..7772    -  CDS            lacI (fragment): lac repressor; lacI; The lac repressor binds to the lac operator to inhibit transcription in E. coli. This inhibition can be relieved by adding lactose or isopropyl-β-D-thiogalactopyranoside (IPTG).
   7955..8543    -  rep_origin     ori: high-copy-number ColE1/pMB1/pBR322/pUC origin of replication
   8714..9574    -  CDS            AmpR: β-lactamase; bla; confers resistance to ampicillin, carbenicillin, and related antibiotics
   9575..9679    -  promoter       AmpR promoter: bla
   9732..10160   -  rep_origin     f1 ori (sequence partly withheld): f1 bacteriophage origin of replication; arrow indicates direction of (+) strand synthesis
  10165..10320   -  CDS            lacZα (fragment): LacZα fragment of β-galactosidase; lacZ fragment
  10322..10441   +  CDS            B (fragment): PORTL_LAMBD - Experimental evidence at protein level: Swiss-Prot protein existence level 1. Forms the portal vertex of the capsid (PubMed:6228056, PubMed:6232391). This portal plays critical roles in head assembly, genome packaging, neck/tail attachment, and genome ejection (Probable). The portal protein multimerizes as a single ring-shaped homododecamer arranged around a central channel (PubMed:6232391). Binds to the terminase subunits to form the packaging machine (PubMed:7799432). From Escherichia phage lambda (Bacteriophage lambda).
  10931..11310   +  enhancer       CMV enhancer: human cytomegalovirus immediate early enhancer
  11312..11433   +  promoter       chicken β-actin promoter (fragment): contains a 21-bp deletion relative to the standard chicken β-actin promoter
  11476..11497   +  promoter       chicken β-actin promoter (fragment): No description available
  11515..11536   +  promoter       chicken β-actin promoter (fragment): No description available
  11535..11556   +  promoter       chicken β-actin promoter (fragment): No description available
>Addgene plasmid #167862 | NAX_CAGGS_CAS9_mcherry | addgene full sequence | sequence record 371632 | Addgene NGS Result
GGGGGGGGGGGGGGGGGGGGGGGGGGGGGGGGGGGGGGGGGGGGGGGGGGGGGGGGGGGGGGGGGGGGGG
GGGGGGGGGGGGGGGGGGGGGGGGGGGGGGGGGGGGGGGGGGGGGGGGGGGGGGGGGGGGGGGGGGGGGG
GGGGGGGGGGGGGGGGGGGGGGGGGGGGGGGGGGGGGGGGGGGGSGGGGGGGGGSGGGGCCGCCKSGGGC
SGGGGRGGGCTCGGGGGAGGGGCGCGGCGGCCCCCGGAGCGCCGGCGGCTGTCGAGGCGCGGCGAGCCGC
AGCCATTGCCTTTTATGGTAATCGTGCGAGAGGGCGCAGGGACTTCCTTTGTCCCAAATCTGTGCGGAGC
CGAAATCTGGGAGGCGCCGCCGCACCCCCTCTAGCGGGCGCGGGGCGAAGCGGTGCGGCGCCGGCAGGAA
GGAAATGGGCGGGGAGGGCCTTCGTGCGTCGCCGCGCCGCCGTCCCCTTCTCCCTCTCCAGCCTCGGGGC
TGTCCGCGGGGGGACGGCTGCCTTCGGGGGGGACGGGGCAGGGCGGGGTTCGGCTTCTGGCGTGTGACCG
GCGGCTCTAGAGCCTCTGCTAACCATGTTCATGCCTTCTTCTTTTTCCTACAGCTCCTGGGCAACGTGCT
GGTTATTGTGCTGTCTCATCATTTTGGCAAAGAATCTAGATACCCTCGTAAAGGTCTAGAGCTAGCGAAT
TCGAATTTGCCACCATGGACAAGAAGTACTCCATTGGGCTCGATATCGGCACAAACAGCGTCGGCTGGGC
CGTCATTACGGACGAGTACAAGGTGCCGAGCAAAAAATTCAAAGTTCTGGGCAATACCGATCGCCACAGC
ATAAAGAAGAACCTCATTGGCGCCCTCCTGTTCGACTCCGGGGAGACGGCCGAAGCCACGCGGCTCAAAA
GAACAGCACGGCGCAGATATACCCGCAGAAAGAATCGGATCTGCTACCTGCAGGAGATCTTTAGTAATGA
GATGGCTAAGGTGGATGACTCTTTCTTCCATAGGCTGGAGGAGTCCTTTTTGGTGGAGGAGGATAAAAAG
CACGAGCGCCACCCAATCTTTGGCAATATCGTGGACGAGGTGGCGTACCATGAAAAGTACCCAACCATAT
ATCATCTGAGGAAGAAGCTTGTAGACAGTACTGATAAGGCTGACTTGCGGTTGATCTATCTCGCGCTGGC
GCATATGATCAAATTTCGGGGACACTTCCTCATCGAGGGGGACCTGAACCCAGACAACAGCGATGTCGAC
AAACTCTTTATCCAACTGGTTCAGACTTACAATCAGCTTTTCGAAGAGAACCCGATCAACGCATCCGGAG
TTGACGCCAAAGCAATCCTGAGCGCTAGGCTGTCCAAATCCCGGCGGCTCGAAAACCTCATCGCACAGCT
CCCTGGGGAGAAGAAGAACGGCCTGTTTGGTAATCTTATCGCCCTGTCACTCGGGCTGACCCCCAACTTT
AAATCTAACTTCGACCTGGCCGAAGATGCCAAGCTTCAACTGAGCAAAGACACCTACGATGATGATCTCG
ACAATCTGCTGGCCCAGATCGGCGACCAGTACGCAGACCTTTTTTTGGCGGCAAAGAACCTGTCAGACGC
CATTCTGCTGAGTGATATTCTGCGAGTGAACACGGAGATCACCAAAGCTCCGCTGAGCGCTAGTATGATC
AAGCGCTATGATGAGCACCACCAAGACTTGACTTTGCTGAAGGCCCTTGTCAGACAGCAACTGCCTGAGA
AGTACAAGGAAATTTTCTTCGATCAGTCTAAAAATGGCTACGCCGGATACATTGACGGCGGAGCAAGCCA
GGAGGAATTTTACAAATTTATTAAGCCCATCTTGGAAAAAATGGACGGCACCGAGGAGCTGCTGGTAAAG
CTTAACAGAGAAGATCTGTTGCGCAAACAGCGCACTTTCGACAATGGAAGCATCCCCCACCAGATTCACC
TGGGCGAACTGCACGCTATCCTCAGGCGGCAAGAGGATTTCTACCCCTTTTTGAAAGATAACAGGGAAAA
GATTGAGAAAATCCTCACATTTCGGATACCCTACTATGTAGGCCCCCTCGCCCGGGGAAATTCCAGATTC
GCGTGGATGACTCGCAAATCAGAAGAGACCATCACTCCCTGGAACTTCGAGGAAGTCGTGGATAAGGGGG
CCTCTGCCCAGTCCTTCATCGAAAGGATGACTAACTTTGATAAAAATCTGCCTAACGAAAAGGTGCTTCC
TAAACACTCTCTGCTGTACGAGTACTTCACAGTTTATAACGAGCTCACCAAGGTCAAATACGTCACAGAA
GGGATGAGAAAGCCAGCATTCCTGTCTGGAGAGCAGAAGAAAGCTATCGTGGACCTCCTCTTCAAGACGA
ACCGGAAAGTTACCGTGAAACAGCTCAAAGAAGACTATTTCAAAAAGATTGAATGTTTCGACTCTGTTGA
AATCAGCGGAGTGGAGGATCGCTTCAACGCATCCCTGGGAACGTATCACGATCTCCTGAAAATCATTAAA
GACAAGGACTTCCTGGACAATGAGGAGAACGAGGACATTCTTGAGGACATTGTCCTCACCCTTACGTTGT
TTGAAGATAGGGAGATGATTGAAGAACGCTTGAAAACTTACGCTCATCTCTTCGACGACAAAGTCATGAA
ACAGCTCAAGAGGCGCCGATATACAGGATGGGGGCGGCTGTCAAGAAAACTGATCAATGGGATCCGAGAC
AAGCAGAGTGGAAAGACAATCCTGGATTTTCTTAAGTCCGATGGATTTGCCAACCGGAACTTCATGCAGT
TGATCCATGATGACTCTCTCACCTTTAAGGAGGACATCCAGAAAGCACAAGTTTCTGGCCAGGGGGACAG
TCTTCACGAGCACATCGCTAATCTTGCAGGTAGCCCAGCTATCAAAAAGGGAATACTGCAGACCGTTAAG
GTCGTGGATGAACTCGTCAAAGTAATGGGAAGGCATAAGCCCGAGAATATCGTTATCGAGATGGCCCGAG
AGAACCAAACTACCCAGAAGGGACAGAAGAACAGTAGGGAAAGGATGAAGAGGATTGAAGAGGGTATAAA
AGAACTGGGGTCCCAAATCCTTAAGGAACACCCAGTTGAAAACACCCAGCTTCAGAATGAGAAGCTCTAC
CTGTACTACCTGCAGAACGGCAGGGACATGTACGTGGATCAGGAACTGGACATCAATCGGCTCTCCGACT
ACGACGTGGATCATATCGTGCCCCAGTCTTTTCTCAAAGATGATTCTATTGATAATAAAGTGTTGACAAG
ATCCGATAAAAATAGAGGGAAGAGTGATAACGTCCCCTCAGAAGAAGTTGTCAAGAAAATGAAAAATTAT
TGGCGGCAGCTGCTGAACGCCAAACTGATCACACAACGGAAGTTCGATAATCTGACTAAGGCTGAACGAG
GTGGCCTGTCTGAGTTGGATAAAGCCGGCTTCATCAAAAGGCAGCTTGTTGAGACACGCCAGATCACCAA
GCACGTGGCCCAAATTCTCGATTCACGCATGAACACCAAGTACGATGAAAATGACAAACTGATTCGAGAG
GTGAAAGTTATTACTCTGAAGTCTAAGCTGGTCTCAGATTTCAGAAAGGACTTTCAGTTTTATAAGGTGA
GAGAGATCAACAATTACCACCATGCGCATGATGCCTACCTGAATGCAGTGGTAGGCACTGCACTTATCAA
AAAATATCCCAAGCTTGAATCTGAATTTGTTTACGGAGACTATAAAGTGTACGATGTTAGGAAAATGATC
GCAAAGTCTGAGCAGGAAATAGGCAAGGCCACCGCTAAGTACTTCTTTTACAGCAATATTATGAATTTTT
TCAAGACCGAGATTACACTGGCCAATGGAGAGATTCGGAAGCGACCACTTATCGAAACAAACGGAGAAAC
AGGAGAAATCGTGTGGGACAAGGGTAGGGATTTCGCGACAGTCCGGAAGGTCCTGTCCATGCCGCAGGTG
AACATCGTTAAAAAGACCGAAGTACAGACCGGAGGCTTCTCCAAGGAAAGTATCCTCCCGAAAAGGAACA
GCGACAAGCTGATCGCACGCAAAAAAGATTGGGACCCCAAGAAATACGGCGGATTCGATTCTCCTACAGT
CGCTTACAGTGTACTGGTTGTGGCCAAAGTGGAGAAAGGGAAGTCTAAAAAACTCAAAAGCGTCAAGGAA
CTGCTGGGCATCACAATCATGGAGCGATCAAGCTTCGAAAAAAACCCCATCGACTTTCTCGAGGCGAAAG
GATATAAAGAGGTCAAAAAAGACCTCATCATTAAGCTTCCCAAGTACTCTCTCTTTGAGCTTGAAAACGG
CCGGAAACGAATGCTCGCTAGTGCGGGCGAGCTGCAGAAAGGTAACGAGCTGGCACTGCCCTCTAAATAC
GTTAATTTCTTGTATCTGGCCAGCCACTATGAAAAGCTCAAAGGGTCTCCCGAAGATAATGAGCAGAAGC
AGCTGTTCGTGGAACAACACAAACACTACCTTGATGAGATCATCGAGCAAATAAGCGAATTCTCCAAAAG
AGTGATCCTCGCCGACGCTAACCTCGATAAGGTGCTTTCTGCTTACAATAAGCACAGGGATAAGCCCATC
AGGGAGCAGGCAGAAAACATTATCCACTTGTTTACTCTGACCAACTTGGGCGCGCCTGCAGCCTTCAAGT
ACTTCGACACCACCATAGACAGAAAGCGGTACACCTCTACAAAGGAGGTCCTGGACGCCACACTGATTCA
TCAGTCAATTACGGGGCTCTATGAAACAAGAATCGACCTCTCTCAGCTCGGTGGAGACAGCAGGGCTGAC
CCCAAGAAGAAGAGGAAGGTGTGAAAGGGTTCGATCCCTACCGGTTAGTAATGAGTTTAAACGGGGGAGG
CTAACTGAAACACGGAAGGAGACAATACCGGAAGGAACCCGCGCTATGACGGCAATAAAAAGACAGAATA
AAACGCACGGGTGTTGGGTCGTTTGTTCATAAACGCGGGGTTCGGTCCCAGGGCTGGCACTCTGTCGATA
CCCCACCGAGACCCCATTGGGGCCAATACGCCCGCGTTTCTTCCTTTTCCCCACCCCACCCCCCAAGTTC
GGGTGAAGGCCCAGGGCTCGCAGCCAACGTCGGGGCGGCAGGCCCTGCCATAGCAGATCTGCGAAATCGG
ATCCGCGGCCGCACTGATTCTAGCTGCAGAGGCTCCGGTGCCCGTCAGTGGGCAGAGCGCACATCGCCCA
CAGTCCCCGAGAAGTTGGGGGGAGGGGTCGGCAATTGAACCGGTGCCTAGAGAAGGTGGCGCGGGGTAAA
CTGGGAAAGTGATGTCGTGTACTGGCTCCGCCTTTTTCCCGAGGGTGGGGGAGAACCGTATATAAGTGCA
GTAGTCGCCGTGAACGTTCTTTTTCGCAACGGGTTTGCCGCCAGAACACAGGATCCTCGAGCCACCATGG
CCATCATCAAGGAGTTCATGCGCTTCAAGGTGCACATGGAGGGCTCCGTGAACGGCCACGAGTTCGAGAT
CGAGGGCGAGGGCGAGGGCCGCCCCTACGAGGGCACCCAGACCGCCAAGCTGAAGGTGACCAAGGGTGGC
CCCCTGCCCTTCGCCTGGGACATCCTGTCCCCTCAGTTCATGTACGGCTCCAAGGCCTACGTGAAGCACC
CCGCCGACATCCCCGACTACTTGAAGCTGTCCTTCCCCGAGGGCTTCAAGTGGGAGCGCGTGATGAACTT
CGAGGACGGCGGCGTGGTGACCGTGACCCAGGACTCCTCCCTGCAGGACGGCGAGTTCATCTACAAGGTG
AAGCTGCGCGGCACCAACTTCCCCTCCGACGGCCCCGTAATGCAGAAGAAGACCATGGGCTGGGAGGCCT
CCTCCGAGCGGATGTACCCCGAGGACGGCGCCCTGAAGGGCGAGATCAAGCAGAGGCTGAAGCTGAAGGA
CGGCGGCCACTACGACGCTGAGGTCAAGACCACCTACAAGGCCAAGAAGCCCGTGCAGCTGCCCGGCGCC
TACAACGTCAACATCAAGTTGGACATCACCTCCCACAACGAGGACTACACCATCGTGGAACAGTACGAAC
GCGCCGAGGGCCGCCACTCCACCGGCGGCATGGACGAGCTGTACAAGTAAGTTAACTTGTTTATTGCAGC
TTATAATGGTTACAAATAAAGCAATAGCATCACAAATTTCACAAATAAAGCATTTTTTTCACTGCATTCT
AGTTGTGGTTTGTCCAAACTCATCAATGTATCTTATCATGTCTGGAATTGACTCAAATGATGTCAATTAG
TCTATCAGAAGCTCATCTGGTCTCCCTTCCGGGGGACAAGACATCCCTGTTTAATATTTAAACAGCAGTG
TTCCCAAACTGGGTTCTTATATCCCTTGCTCTGGTCAACCAGGTTGCAGGGTTTCCTGTCCTCACAGGAA
CGAAGTCCCTAAAGAAACAGTGGCAGCCAGGTTTAGCCCCGGAATTGACTGGATTCCTTTTTTAGGGCCC
ATTGGTATGGCTTTTTCCCCGTATCCCCCCAGGTGTCTGCAGGCTCAAAGAGCAGCGAGAAGCGTTCAGA
GGAAAGCGATCCCGTGCCACCTTCCCCGTGCCCGGGCTGTCCCCGCACGCTGCCGGCTCGGGGATGCGGG
GGGAGCGCCGGACCGGAGCGGAGCCCCGGGCGGCTCGCTGCTGCCCCCTAGCGGGGGAGGGACGTAATTA
CATCCCTGGGGGCTTTGGGGGGGGGCTGTCCCTGATATCTATAACAAGAAAATATATATATAATAAGTTA
TCACGTAAGTAGAACATGAAATAACAATATAATTATCGTATGAGTTAAATCTTAAAAGTCACGTAAAAGA
TAATCATGCGTCATTTTGACTCACGCGGTCGTTATAGTTCAAAATCAGTGACACTTACCGCATTGACAAG
CACGCCTCACGGGAGCTCCAAGCGGCGACTGAGATGTCCTAAATGCACAGCGACGGATTCGCGCTATTTA
GAAAGAGAGAGCAATATTTCAAGAATGCATGCGTCAATTTTACGCAGACTATCTTTCTAGGGTTAATCTA
GCTGCATCAGGATCATATCGTCGGGTCTTTTTTCCGGCTCAGTCATCGCCCAAGCTGGCGCTATCTGGGC
ATCGGGGAGGAAGAAGCCCGTGCCTTTTCCCGCGAGGTTGAAGCGGCATGGAAAGAGTTTGCCGAGGATG
ACTGCTGCTGCATTGACGTTGAGCGAAAACGCACGTTTACCATGATGATTCGGGAAGGTGTGGCCATGCA
CGCCTTTAACGGTGAACTGTTCGTTCAGGCCACCTGGGATACCAGTTCGTCGCGGCTTTTCCGGACACAG
TTCCGGATGGTCAGCCCGAAGCGCATCAGCAACCCGAACAATACCGGCGACAGCCGGAACTGCCGTGCCG
GTGTGCAGATTAATGACAGCGGTGCGGCGCTGGGATATTACGTCAGCGAGGACGGGTATCCTGGCTGGAT
GCCGCAGAAATGGACATGGATACCCCGTGAGTTACCCGGCGGGCGCGCTTGGCGTAATCATGGTCATAGC
TGTTTCCTGTGTGAAATTGTTATCCGCTCACAATTCCACACAACATACGAGCCGGAAGCATAAAGTGTAA
AGCCTGGGGTGCCTAATGAGTGAGCTAACTCACATTAATTGCGTTGCGCTCACTGCCCGCTTTCCAGTCG
GGAAACCTGTCGTGCCAGCTGCATTAATGAATCGGCCAACGCGCGGGGAGAGGCGGTTTGCGTATTGGGC
GCTCTTCCGCTTCCTCGCTCACTGACTCGCTGCGCTCGGTCGTTCGGCTGCGGCGAGCGGTATCAGCTCA
CTCAAAGGCGGTAATACGGTTATCCACAGAATCAGGGGATAACGCAGGAAAGAACATGTGAGCAAAAGGC
CAGCAAAAGGCCAGGAACCGTAAAAAGGCCGCGTTGCTGGCGTTTTTCCATAGGCTCCGCCCCCCTGACG
AGCATCACAAAAATCGACGCTCAAGTCAGAGGTGGCGAAACCCGACAGGACTATAAAGATACCAGGCGTT
TCCCCCTGGAAGCTCCCTCGTGCGCTCTCCTGTTCCGACCCTGCCGCTTACCGGATACCTGTCCGCCTTT
CTCCCTTCGGGAAGCGTGGCGCTTTCTCATAGCTCACGCTGTAGGTATCTCAGTTCGGTGTAGGTCGTTC
GCTCCAAGCTGGGCTGTGTGCACGAACCCCCCGTTCAGCCCGACCGCTGCGCCTTATCCGGTAACTATCG
TCTTGAGTCCAACCCGGTAAGACACGACTTATCGCCACTGGCAGCAGCCACTGGTAACAGGATTAGCAGA
GCGAGGTATGTAGGCGGTGCTACAGAGTTCTTGAAGTGGTGGCCTAACTACGGCTACACTAGAAGAACAG
TATTTGGTATCTGCGCTCTGCTGAAGCCAGTTACCTTCGGAAAAAGAGTTGGTAGCTCTTGATCCGGCAA
ACAAACCACCGCTGGTAGCGGTGGTTTTTTTGTTTGCAAGCAGCAGATTACGCGCAGAAAAAAAGGATCT
CAAGAAGATCCTTTGATCTTTTCTACGGGGTCTGACGCTCAGTGGAACGAAAACTCACGTTAAGGGATTT
TGGTCATGAGATTATCAAAAAGGATCTTCACCTAGATCCTTTTAAATTAAAAATGAAGTTTTAAATCAAT
CTAAAGTATATATGAGTAAACTTGGTCTGACAGTTACCAATGCTTAATCAGTGAGGCACCTATCTCAGCG
ATCTGTCTATTTCGTTCATCCATAGTTGCCTGACTCCCCGTCGTGTAGATAACTACGATACGGGAGGGCT
TACCATCTGGCCCCAGTGCTGCAATGATACCGCGAGACCCACGCTCACCGGCTCCAGATTTATCAGCAAT
AAACCAGCCAGCCGGAAGGGCCGAGCGCAGAAGTGGTCCTGCAACTTTATCCGCCTCCATCCAGTCTATT
AATTGTTGCCGGGAAGCTAGAGTAAGTAGTTCGCCAGTTAATAGTTTGCGCAACGTTGTTGCCATTGCTA
CAGGCATCGTGGTGTCACGCTCGTCGTTTGGTATGGCTTCATTCAGCTCCGGTTCCCAACGATCAAGGCG
AGTTACATGATCCCCCATGTTGTGCAAAAAAGCGGTTAGCTCCTTCGGTCCTCCGATCGTTGTCAGAAGT
AAGTTGGCCGCAGTGTTATCACTCATGGTTATGGCAGCACTGCATAATTCTCTTACTGTCATGCCATCCG
TAAGATGCTTTTCTGTGACTGGTGAGTACTCAACCAAGTCATTCTGAGAATAGTGTATGCGGCGACCGAG
TTGCTCTTGCCCGGCGTCAATACGGGATAATACCGCGCCACATAGCAGAACTTTAAAAGTGCTCATCATT
GGAAAACGTTCTTCGGGGCGAAAACTCTCAAGGATCTTACCGCTGTTGAGATCCAGTTCGATGTAACCCA
CTCGTGCACCCAACTGATCTTCAGCATCTTTTACTTTCACCAGCGTTTCTGGGTGAGCAAAAACAGGAAG
GCAAAATGCCGCAAAAAAGGGAATAAGGGCGACACGGAAATGTTGAATACTCATACTCTTCCTTTTTCAA
TATTATTGAAGCATTTATCAGGGTTATTGTCTCATGAGCGGATACATATTTGAATGTATTTAGAAAAATA
AACAAATAGGGGTTCCGCGCACATTTCCCCGAAAAGTGCCACCTAAATTGTAAGCGTTAATATTTTGTTA
AAATTCGCGTTAAATTTTTGTTAAATCAGCTCATTTTTTAACCAATAGGCCGAAATCGGCAAAATCCCTT
ATAAATCAAAAGAATAGACCGAGATAGGGT
[37 nt withheld, positions 9831-9867]
AAAGAACGTGGACTCCAACGTCAAAGG
[49 nt withheld, positions 9895-9943]
T
[91 nt withheld, positions 9945-10035]
G
[124 nt withheld, positions 10037-10160]
CCCATTCGCCATTCAGGCTGCGCAACTGTTGGGAAGGGCGATCGGTGCGGGCCTCTTCGCTATTACGCCA
GCTGGCGAAAGGGGGATGTGCTGCAAGGCGATTAAGTTGGGTAACGCCAGGGTTTTCCCAGTCACGACGT
TGTAAAACGACGGCCAGTGAGCGCGCCTCGTTCATTCACGTTTTTGAACCCGTGGAGGACGGGCAGACTC
GCGGTGCAAATGTGTTTTACAGCGTGATGGAGCAGATGAAGATGCTCGACACGCTGCAGAACACGCAGCT
AGATTAACCCTAGAAAGATAATCATATTGTGACGTACGTTAAAGATAATCATGTGTAAAATTGACGCATG
TGTTTTATCGGTCTGTATATCGAGGTTTATTTATTAATTTGAATAGATATTAAGTTTTATTATATTTACA
CTTACATACTAATAATAAATTCAACAAACAATTTATTTATGTTTATTTATTTATTAAAAAAAACAAAAAC
TCAAAATTTCTTCTATAAAGTAACAAAACTTTTATGAGGGACAGCCCCCCCCCAAAGCCCCCAGGGATGT
AATTACGTCCCTCCCCCGCTAGGGGGCAGCAGCGAGCCGCCCGGGGCTCCGCTCCGGTCCGGCGCTCCCC
CCGCATCCCCGAGCCGGCAGCGTGCGGGGACAGCCCGGGCACGGGGAAGGTGGCACGGGATCGCTTTCCT
CTGAACGCTTCTCGCTGCTCTTTGAGCCTGCAGACACCTGGGGGGATACGGGGAAAAGGCCTCCACGGCC
GACATTGATTATTGACTAGTTATTAATAGTAATCAATTACGGGGTCATTAGTTCATAGCCCATATATGGA
GTTCCGCGTTACATAACTTACGGTAAATGGCCCGCCTGGCTGACCGCCCAACGACCCCCGCCCATTGACG
TCAATAATGACGTATGTTCCCATAGTAACGCCAATAGGGACTTTCCATTGACGTCAATGGGTGGAGTATT
TACGGTAAACTGCCCACTTGGCAGTACATCAAGTGTATCATATGCCAAGTACGCCCCCTATTGACGTCAA
TGACGGTAAATGGCCCGCCTGGCATTATGCCCAGTACATGACCTTATGGGACTTTCCTACTTGGCAGTAC
ATCTACGTATTAGTCATCGCTATTACCATGGTCGAGGTGAGCCCCACGTTCTGCTTCACTCTCCCCATCT
CCCCCCCCTCCCCACCCCCAATTTTGTATTTATTTATTTTTTAATTATTTTGTGCAGCGATGGGGGCGGG
GGGGGGGGGGGGGSGSGCSCNGGGGGGGGGGGGGGGGGGGGGGGGGGGGGGGGGGGGGGGGGGGGGGGGG
GGGGGGGGGGGGGNGGGGGGGGGGGGGGGSGGGGGGGGGGGGGGGGGGGGGGGGGGGGGGGGGGGGGGGG
GGGGG
